Addgene plasmid #145280: pET-45b-HOXD13-IDR-mCherry
Purpose: Bacterial Expression of 6xHis HOXD13 IDR mCherry Fusion Protein
Depositing lab: Denes Hnisz. Depositing organization: Max Planck Institute for Molecular Genetics. Publication: Unblending of Transcriptional Condensates in Human Repeat Expansion Disease. Basu S, Mackowiak SD, Niskanen H, Knezevic D, Asimi V, Grosswendt S, Geertsema H, Ali S, Jerkovic I, Ewers H, Mundlos S, Meissner A, Ibrahim DM, Hnisz D. Cell. 2020 May 28;181(5):1062-1079.e30. doi: 10.1016/j.cell.2020.04.018. Epub 2020 May 7. PubMed 32386547.
Backbone
  Vector backbone: pET-45(b+)
  Vector type: Bacterial Expression
Growth in bacteria
  Bacterial resistance: Ampicillin, 100 μg/mL
  Growth temperature: 37°C
  Growth strain: NEB Stable
  Copy number: Low Copy
Gene/Insert
  Gene/Insert name: HOXD13-IDR
  Species: H. sapiens (human)
  Entrez Gene: HOXD13 (a.k.a. BDE, BDSD, HOX4I, SPD, SPD1)
  Cloning method: Restriction Enzyme; 5′ cloning site Unknown (unknown if destroyed)
Terms and licenses: Academic/Nonprofit Terms; Industry Terms: Not Available to Industry
How to cite: pET-45b-HOXD13-IDR-mCherry was a gift from Denes Hnisz (Addgene plasmid # 145280 ; http://n2t.net/addgene:145280 ; RRID:Addgene_145280)
