[The description below was written by a language model from this plasmid's Addgene catalogue record and pLannotate feature annotations shown in this document.]
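Description:
pET-45b-HOXD13-IDR-mCherry is a 6.3 kb bacterial expression plasmid built on the pET-45(b+) backbone for producing a recombinant fusion of the human HOXD13 intrinsically disordered region (IDR) with the red fluorescent protein mCherry. It replicates in E. coli from a pBR322-type ColE1 origin accompanied by the bom site and the rop gene, which keeps copy number low, consistent with the catalogue entry. It is selected with ampicillin through the β-lactamase gene (AmpR) and its own promoter. An f1 origin is also present, along with short remnants of the tetracycline resistance gene that are backbone leftovers and not functional markers.

The expression cassette is the standard pET arrangement: a T7 promoter followed immediately by a lac operator, the strong T7 gene 10 ribosome binding site, the open reading frame, and a T7 terminator. The plasmid-borne lacI gene supplies repressor, so transcription is held off until induction with IPTG in a host that provides T7 RNA polymerase. The annotated coding region comprises a fragment of HOXD13 followed after a short linker by full-length mCherry. Partial S-tag and other vector-derived fragments are annotated downstream, but the record does not show whether they are translated. The catalogue describes the product as 6xHis-tagged. The His tag is not separately annotated in the feature table, though there is unannotated space between the ribosome binding site and the HOXD13 fragment where an N-terminal tag could lie. The cloning sites used are not recorded. The fluorescent, affinity-purifiable protein fits the associated study of transcriptional condensates in repeat expansion disease.
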