Features (pLannotate 1.2.2; 20 found; start..end, strand, type, name):
      1..19      +  promoter       T7 promoter: promoter for bacteriophage T7 RNA polymerase
     20..44      +  protein_bind   lac operator: The lac repressor binds to the lac operator to inhibit transcription in E. coli. This inhibition can be relieved by adding lactose or isopropyl-β-D-thiogalactopyranoside (IPTG). lac repressor encoded by lacI
     59..81      +  RBS            RBS: efficient ribosome binding site from bacteriophage T7 gene 10 (Olins and Rangwala, 1989)
    145..516     +  CDS            HOXD13 (fragment): HXD13_HUMAN - Also known as HOX4I. Experimental evidence at protein level: Swiss-Prot protein existence level 1. Sequence-specific transcription factor that binds gene promoters and activates their transcription (PubMed:24789103). Part of a developmental regulatory system that provides cells with specific positional identities on the anterior-posterior axis (By similarity). From Homo sapiens (Human).
    532..1239    +  CDS            mCherry: mCherry is a basic (constitutively fluorescent) red fluorescent protein published in 2004, derived from Discosoma sp.. It is reported to be a very rapidly-maturing monomer with low acid sensitivity.
   1267..1308    +  CDS            S-Tag (fragment): affinity and epitope tag derived from pancreatic ribonuclease A
   1338..1355    +  CDS            SET1 (fragment): solubility-enhancement tag derived from T7 phage gene 10B
   1363..1410    +  terminator     T7 terminator: transcription terminator for bacteriophage T7 RNA polymerase
   1447..1902    +  rep_origin     f1 ori (sequence partly withheld): f1 bacteriophage origin of replication; arrow indicates direction of (+) strand synthesis
   2017..2877    -  CDS            AmpR: β-lactamase; bla; confers resistance to ampicillin, carbenicillin, and related antibiotics
   2878..2970    -  promoter       AmpR promoter: bla
   3051..3639    +  rep_origin     ori: high-copy-number ColE1/pMB1/pBR322/pUC origin of replication
   3825..3964    -  misc_feature   bom: basis of mobility region from pBR322
   4066..4257    -  CDS            rop: Rop protein, which maintains plasmids at low copy number; rop
   4274..4654    +  CDS            YPB1_ECOLX: Protein predicted: Swiss-Prot protein existence level 4. From Escherichia coli.
   4716..4780    -  CDS            TcR (fragment): tetracycline efflux protein; tet; confers resistance to tetracycline
   4795..4816    -  protein_bind   CAP binding site: CAP binding activates transcription in the presence of cAMP. E. coli catabolite activator protein
   4829..5911    -  CDS            lacI: lac repressor; lacI; The lac repressor binds to the lac operator to inhibit transcription in E. coli. This inhibition can be relieved by adding lactose or isopropyl-β-D-thiogalactopyranoside (IPTG).
   5912..5989    -  promoter       lacI promoter: lacI
   5997..6276    -  CDS            TcR (fragment): tetracycline efflux protein; tet; confers resistance to tetracycline
>Addgene plasmid #145280 | pET-45b-HOXD13-IDR-mCherry | addgene full sequence | sequence record 318747 | Addgene NGS Result
TAATACGACTCACTATAGGGGAATTGTGAGCGGATAACAATTCCCCTCTAGAAATAATTTTGTTTAACTT
TAAGAAGGAGATATACCATGGCACATCACCACCACCATCACGTGGGTACCGGTGACAGTGGATCCGGAGC
TACCATGTCCCGAGCCGGTAGCTGGGACATGGACGGCCTGCGAGCGGACGGAGGCGGAGCTGGAGGAGCT
CCCGCATCAAGTAGTAGCTCAAGTGTGGCCGCTGCCGCGGCTAGCGGACAATGTAGGGGGTTTTTGTCAG
CGCCTGTCTTTGCGGGCACACATTCCGGGAGGGCCGCTGCTGCGGCTGCTGCTGCTGCTGCAGCCGCGGC
GGCCGCTAGTGGATTTGCCTATCCTGGGACGAGTGAGCGCACTGGTTCATCATCCTCATCTTCATCCAGT
GCGGTAGTCGCCGCTCGGCCAGAAGCACCACCTGCAAAAGAGTGTCCGGCCCCGACGCCAGCTGCAGCAG
CAGCGGCACCGCCTTCAGCTCCTGCGGGTACCGGAGGCGGGATGGTTTCCAAAGGAGAGGAGGATAATAT
GGCTATAATTAAAGAGTTTATGCGGTTCAAGGTGCATATGGAGGGATCTGTGAACGGTCACGAGTTCGAA
ATCGAGGGCGAAGGCGAGGGGCGACCCTATGAAGGGACACAGACGGCCAAACTGAAGGTGACCAAGGGTG
GCCCCCTGCCTTTCGCCTGGGACATCCTGTCACCCCAGTTTATGTACGGCTCTAAGGCTTACGTTAAGCA
CCCTGCCGATATTCCGGACTACTTGAAACTGAGCTTCCCTGAAGGGTTCAAGTGGGAACGGGTAATGAAT
TTTGAGGATGGCGGTGTAGTCACAGTTACCCAGGACAGCTCTCTTCAGGACGGAGAATTTATCTATAAGG
TTAAACTTCGGGGCACTAACTTCCCATCAGACGGCCCCGTGATGCAGAAGAAAACTATGGGCTGGGAAGC
CAGCTCAGAACGCATGTATCCCGAGGACGGAGCACTGAAGGGAGAAATCAAGCAGCGACTCAAGCTGAAG
GATGGGGGACATTATGATGCTGAGGTCAAAACCACCTATAAGGCCAAGAAACCCGTTCAGCTTCCTGGGG
CATACAACGTGAATATCAAACTGGATATTACATCCCATAACGAAGACTATACCATCGTGGAACAGTACGA
GCGGGCCGAGGGCAGACATAGCACAGGGGGCATGGATGAATTGTACAAGAAGCTTGCGGCCGCACTCGAG
TCTGGTAAAGAAACCGCTGCTGCGAAATTTGAACGCCAGCACATGGACTCGTCTACTAGCGCAGCTTAAT
TAACCTAGGCTGCTGCCACCGCTGAGCAATAACTAGCATAACCCCTTGGGGCCTCTAAACGGGTCTTGAG
GGGTTTTTTGCTGAAAGGAGGAACTATATCCGGATTGGCGAATGGG
[124 nt withheld, positions 1447-1570]
C
[91 nt withheld, positions 1572-1662]
A
[49 nt withheld, positions 1664-1712]
CCTTTGACGTTGGAGTCCACGTTCTTT
[37 nt withheld, positions 1740-1776]
ACCCTATCTCGGTCTATTCTTTTGATTTATAAGGGATTTTGCCGATTTCGGCCTATTGGTTAAAAAATGA
GCTGATTTAACAAAAATTTAACGCGAATTTTAACAAAATATTAACGTTTACAATTTCTGGCGGCACGATG
GCATGAGATTATCAAAAAGGATCTTCACCTAGATCCTTTTAAATTAAAAATGAAGTTTTAAATCAATCTA
AAGTATATATGAGTAAACTTGGTCTGACAGTTACCAATGCTTAATCAGTGAGGCACCTATCTCAGCGATC
TGTCTATTTCGTTCATCCATAGTTGCCTGACTCCCCGTCGTGTAGATAACTACGATACGGGAGGGCTTAC
CATCTGGCCCCAGTGCTGCAATGATACCGCGAGACCCACGCTCACCGGCTCCAGATTTATCAGCAATAAA
CCAGCCAGCCGGAAGGGCCGAGCGCAGAAGTGGTCCTGCAACTTTATCCGCCTCCATCCAGTCTATTAAT
TGTTGCCGGGAAGCTAGAGTAAGTAGTTCGCCAGTTAATAGTTTGCGCAACGTTGTTGCCATTGCTACAG
GCATCGTGGTGTCACGCTCGTCGTTTGGTATGGCTTCATTCAGCTCCGGTTCCCAACGATCAAGGCGAGT
TACATGATCCCCCATGTTGTGCAAAAAAGCGGTTAGCTCCTTCGGTCCTCCGATCGTTGTCAGAAGTAAG
TTGGCCGCAGTGTTATCACTCATGGTTATGGCAGCACTGCATAATTCTCTTACTGTCATGCCATCCGTAA
GATGCTTTTCTGTGACTGGTGAGTACTCAACCAAGTCATTCTGAGAATAGTGTATGCGGCGACCGAGTTG
CTCTTGCCCGGCGTCAATACGGGATAATACCGCGCCACATAGCAGAACTTTAAAAGTGCTCATCATTGGA
AAACGTTCTTCGGGGCGAAAACTCTCAAGGATCTTACCGCTGTTGAGATCCAGTTCGATGTAACCCACTC
GTGCACCCAACTGATCTTCAGCATCTTTTACTTTCACCAGCGTTTCTGGGTGAGCAAAAACAGGAAGGCA
AAATGCCGCAAAAAAGGGAATAAGGGCGACACGGAAATGTTGAATACTCATACTCTTCCTTTTTCAATCA
TGATTGAAGCATTTATCAGGGTTATTGTCTCATGAGCGGATACATATTTGAATGTATTTAGAAAAATAAA
CAAATAGGTCATGACCAAAATCCCTTAACGTGAGTTTTCGTTCCACTGAGCGTCAGACCCCGTAGAAAAG
ATCAAAGGATCTTCTTGAGATCCTTTTTTTCTGCGCGTAATCTGCTGCTTGCAAACAAAAAAACCACCGC
TACCAGCGGTGGTTTGTTTGCCGGATCAAGAGCTACCAACTCTTTTTCCGAAGGTAACTGGCTTCAGCAG
AGCGCAGATACCAAATACTGTCCTTCTAGTGTAGCCGTAGTTAGGCCACCACTTCAAGAACTCTGTAGCA
CCGCCTACATACCTCGCTCTGCTAATCCTGTTACCAGTGGCTGCTGCCAGTGGCGATAAGTCGTGTCTTA
CCGGGTTGGACTCAAGACGATAGTTACCGGATAAGGCGCAGCGGTCGGGCTGAACGGGGGGTTCGTGCAC
ACAGCCCAGCTTGGAGCGAACGACCTACACCGAACTGAGATACCTACAGCGTGAGCTATGAGAAAGCGCC
ACGCTTCCCGAAGGGAGAAAGGCGGACAGGTATCCGGTAAGCGGCAGGGTCGGAACAGGAGAGCGCACGA
GGGAGCTTCCAGGGGGAAACGCCTGGTATCTTTATAGTCCTGTCGGGTTTCGCCACCTCTGACTTGAGCG
TCGATTTTTGTGATGCTCGTCAGGGGGGCGGAGCCTATGGAAAAACGCCAGCAACGCGGCCTTTTTACGG
TTCCTGGCCTTTTGCTGGCCTTTTGCTCACATGTTCTTTCCTGCGTTATCCCCTGATTCTGTGGATAACC
GTATTACCGCCTTTGAGTGAGCTGATACCGCTCGCCGCAGCCGAACGACCGAGCGCAGCGAGTCAGTGAG
CGAGGAAGCGGAAGAGCGCCTGATGCGGTATTTTCTCCTTACGCATCTGTGCGGTATTTCACACCGCAAT
GGTGCACTCTCAGTACAATCTGCTCTGATGCCGCATAGTTAAGCCAGTATACACTCCGCTATCGCTACGT
GACTGGGTCATGGCTGCGCCCCGACACCCGCCAACACCCGCTGACGCGCCCTGACGGGCTTGTCTGCTCC
CGGCATCCGCTTACAGACAAGCTGTGACCGTCTCCGGGAGCTGCATGTGTCAGAGGTTTTCACCGTCATC
ACCGAAACGCGCGAGGCAGCTGCGGTAAAGCTCATCAGCGTGGTCGTGAAGCGATTCACAGATGTCTGCC
TGTTCATCCGCGTCCAGCTCGTTGAGTTTCTCCAGAAGCGTTAATGTCTGGCTTCTGATAAAGCGGGCCA
TGTTAAGGGCGGTTTTTTCCTGTTTGGTCACTGATGCCTCCGTGTAAGGGGGATTTCTGTTCATGGGGGT
AATGATACCGATGAAACGAGAGAGGATGCTCACGATACGGGTTACTGATGATGAACATGCCCGGTTACTG
GAACGTTGTGAGGGTAAACAACTGGCGGTATGGATGCGGCGGGACCAGAGAAAAATCACTCAGGGTCAAT
GCCAGCGCTTCGTTAATACAGATGTAGGTGTTCCACAGGGTAGCCAGCAGCATCCTGCGATGCAGATCCG
GAACATAATGGTGCAGGGCGCTGACTTCCGCGTTTCCAGACTTTACGAAACACGGAAACCGAAGACCATT
CATGTTGTTGCTCAGGTCGCAGACGTTTTGCAGCAGCAGTCGCTTCACGTTCGCTCGCGTATCGGTGATT
CATTCTGCTAACCAGTAAGGCAACCCCGCCAGCCTAGCCGGGTCCTCAACGACAGGAGCACGATCATGCT
AGTCATGCCCCGCGCCCACCGGAAGGAGCTGACTGGGTTGAAGGCTCTCAAGGGCATCGGTCGAGATCCC
GGTGCCTAATGAGTGAGCTAACTTACATTAATTGCGTTGCGCTCACTGCCCGCTTTCCAGTCGGGAAACC
TGTCGTGCCAGCTGCATTAATGAATCGGCCAACGCGCGGGGAGAGGCGGTTTGCGTATTGGGCGCCAGGG
TGGTTTTTCTTTTCACCAGTGAGACGGGCAACAGCTGATTGCCCTTCACCGCCTGGCCCTGAGAGAGTTG
CAGCAAGCGGTCCACGCTGGTTTGCCCCAGCAGGCGAAAATCCTGTTTGATGGTGGTTAACGGCGGGATA
TAACATGAGCTGTCTTCGGTATCGTCGTATCCCACTACCGAGATGTCCGCACCAACGCGCAGCCCGGACT
CGGTAATGGCGCGCATTGCGCCCAGCGCCATCTGATCGTTGGCAACCAGCATCGCAGTGGGAACGATGCC
CTCATTCAGCATTTGCATGGTTTGTTGAAAACCGGACATGGCACTCCAGTCGCCTTCCCGTTCCGCTATC
GGCTGAATTTGATTGCGAGTGAGATATTTATGCCAGCCAGCCAGACGCAGACGCGCCGAGACAGAACTTA
ATGGGCCCGCTAACAGCGCGATTTGCTGGTGACCCAATGCGACCAGATGCTCCACGCCCAGTCGCGTACC
GTCTTCATGGGAGAAAATAATACTGTTGATGGGTGTCTGGTCAGAGACATCAAGAAATAACGCCGGAACA
TTAGTGCAGGCAGCTTCCACAGCAATGGCATCCTGGTCATCCAGCGGATAGTTAATGATCAGCCCACTGA
CGCGTTGCGCGAGAAGATTGTGCACCGCCGCTTTACAGGCTTCGACGCCGCTTCGTTCTACCATCGACAC
CACCACGCTGGCACCCAGTTGATCGGCGCGAGATTTAATCGCCGCGACAATTTGCGACGGCGCGTGCAGG
GCCAGACTGGAGGTGGCAACGCCAATCAGCAACGACTGTTTGCCCGCCAGTTGTTGTGCCACGCGGTTGG
GAATGTAATTCAGCTCCGCCATCGCCGCTTCCACTTTTTCCCGCGTTTTCGCAGAAACGTGGCTGGCCTG
GTTCACCACGCGGGAAACGGTCTGATAAGAGACACCGGCATACTCTGCGACATCGTATAACGTTACTGGT
TTCACATTCACCACCCTGAATTGACTCTCTTCCGGGCGCTATCATGCCATACCGCGAAAGGTTTTGCGCC
ATTCGATGGTGTCCGGGATCTCGACGCTCTCCCTTATGCGACTCCTGCATTAGGAAGCAGCCCAGTAGTA
GGTTGAGGCCGTTGAGCACCGCCGCCGCAAGGAATGGTGCATGCAAGGAGATGGCGCCCAACAGTCCCCC
GGCCACGGGGCCTGCCACCATACCCACGCCGAAACAAGCGCTCATGAGCCCGAAGTGGCGAGCCCGATCT
TCCCCATCGGTGATGTCGGCGATATAGGCGCCAGCAACCGCACCTGTGGCGCCGGTGATGCCGGCCACGA
TGCGTCCGGCGTAGAGGATCGAGATCGATCTCGATCCCGCGAAAT
